>Addgene plasmid #201336 | Diffusive 47kDa | addgene full sequence | sequence record 399095 | Addgene NGS Result
TTCATAGCCCATATATGGAGTTCCGCGTTACATAACTTACGGTAAATGGCCCGCCTGGCTGACCGCCCAA
CGACCCCCGCCCATTGACGTCAATAATGACGTATGTTCCCATAGTAACGCCAATAGGGACTTTCCATTGA
CGTCAATGGGTGGAGTATTTACGGTAAACTGCCCACTTGGCAGTACATCAAGTGTATCATATGCCAAGTA
CGCCCCCTATTGACGTCAATGACGGTAAATGGCCCGCCTGGCATTATGCCCAGTACATGACCTTATGGGA
CTTTCCTACTTGGCAGTACATCTACGTATTAGTCATCGCTATTACCATGGTGATGCGGTTTTGGCAGTAC
ATCAATGGGCGTGGATAGCGGTTTGACTCACGGGGATTTCCAAGTCTCCACCCCATTGACGTCAATGGGA
GTTTGTTTTGGCACCAAAATCAACGGGACTTTCCAAAATGTCGTAACAACTCCGCCCCATTGACGCAAAT
GGGCGGTAGGCGTGTACGGTGGGAGGTCTATATAAGCAGAGCTGGTTTAGTGAACCGTCAGATCCGCTAG
CGCTACCGGTCGCCACCATGGTGAGCAAGGGCGAGGAGCTGTTCACCGGGGTGGTGCCCATCCTGGTCGA
GCTGGACGGCGACGTAAACGGCCACAAGTTCAGCGTGTCCGGCGAGGGCGAGGGCGATGCCACCTACGGC
AAGCTGACCCTGAAGTTCATCTGCACCACCGGCAAGCTGCCCGTGCCCTGGCCCACCCTCGTGACCACCC
TGACCTACGGCGTGCAGTGCTTCAGCCGCTACCCCGACCACATGAAGCAGCACGACTTCTTCAAGTCCGC
CATGCCCGAAGGCTACGTCCAGGAGCGCACCATCTTCTTCAAGGACGACGGCAACTACAAGACCCGCGCC
GAGGTGAAGTTCGAGGGCGACACCCTGGTGAACCGCATCGAGCTGAAGGGCATCGACTTCAAGGAGGACG
GCAACATCCTGGGGCACAAGCTGGAGTACAACTACAACAGCCACAACGTCTATATCATGGCCGACAAGCA
GAAGAACGGCATCAAGGTGAACTTCAAGATCCGCCACAACATCGAGGACGGCAGCGTGCAGCTCGCCGAC
CACTACCAGCAGAACACCCCCATCGGCGACGGCCCCGTGCTGCTGCCCGACAACCACTACCTGAGCACCC
AGTCCGCCCTGAGCAAAGACCCCAACGAGAAGCGCGATCACATGGTCCTGCTGGAGTTCGTGACCGCCGC
CGGGATCACTCTCGGCATGGACGAGCTGTACAAGAAGCTTGCTCAACAAAATGCTTTTTATCAAGTCTTA
AATATGCCTAACTTAAATGCTGATCAACGCAATGGTTTTATCCAAAGCCTTAAAGATGATCCAAGCCAAA
GTGCTAACGTTTTAGGTGAAGCTCAAAAACTTAATGACTCTCAAGCTCCAAAAGCTGATGCGCAACAAAA
TAACTTCAACAAAGATCAACAAAGCGCCTTCTATGAAATCTTGAACATGCCTAACTTAAACGAAGCGCAA
CGTAACGGCTTCATTCAAAGTCTTAAAGACGACCCAAGCCAAAGCACTAACGTTTTAGGTGAAGCTAAAA
AATTAAACGAATCTCAAGCACCGAAAGCTGATAACAATTTCAACAAAGAACAACAAAATGCTTTCTATGA
AATCTTGAATATGCCTAACTTAAACGAAGAACAACGCAATGGTTTCATCCAAAGCTTAAAAGATGACCCA
AGCCAAAGTGCTAACCTATTGTCAGAAGCTAAAAAGTTAAATGAATCTCAAGCACCGAAATAACTCGAGC
ACCACCACCACCACCACTGAGATCCGGCTGCTAACAAAGCCCGAAAGGAAGCTGAGTTGGCTGCTGCCAC
CGCTGAGCAATAACTAGCATAACCCCTTGGGGCCTCTAAACGGGTCTTGAGGGGTTTTTTGCTGAAAGGA
GGAACTATATCCGGATGTGGTTTGTCCAAACTCATCAATGTATCTTAACGCGTAAATTGTAAGCGTTAAT
ATTTTGTTAAAATTCGCGTTAAATTTTTGTTAAATCAGCTCATTTTTTAACCAATAGGCCGAAATCGGCA
AAATCCCTTATAAATCAAAAGAATAGACCGAGATAGGGT
[37 nt withheld, positions 2140-2176]
AAAGAACGTGGACTCCAACGTCAAAGG
[49 nt withheld, positions 2204-2252]
T
[91 nt withheld, positions 2254-2344]
G
[124 nt withheld, positions 2346-2469]
CAGGTGGCACTTTTCGGGGAAATGTGCGCGGAACCCCTATTTGTTTATTTTTCTAAATACATTCAAATAT
GTATCCGCTCATGAGACAATAACCCTGATAAATGCTTCAATAATATTGAAAAAGGAAGAGTCCTGAGGCG
GAAAGAACCAGCTGTGGAATGTGTGTCAGTTAGGGTGTGGAAAGTCCCCAGGCTCCCCAGCAGGCAGAAG
TATGCAAAGCATGCATCTCAATTAGTCAGCAACCAGGTGTGGAAAGTCCCCAGGCTCCCCAGCAGGCAGA
AGTATGCAAAGCATGCATCTCAATTAGTCAGCAACCATAGTCCCGCCCCTAACTCCGCCCATCCCGCCCC
TAACTCCGCCCAGTTCCGCCCATTCTCCGCCCCATGGCTGACTAATTTTTTTTATTTATGCAGAGGCCGA
GGCCGCCTCGGCCTCTGAGCTATTCCAGAAGTAGTGAGGAGGCTTTTTTGGAGGCCTAGGCTTTTGCAAA
GATCGATCAAGAGACAGGATGAGGATCGTTTCGCATGATTGAACAAGATGGATTGCACGCAGGTTCTCCG
GCCGCTTGGGTGGAGAGGCTATTCGGCTATGACTGGGCACAACAGACAATCGGCTGCTCTGATGCCGCCG
TGTTCCGGCTGTCAGCGCAGGGGCGCCCGGTTCTTTTTGTCAAGACCGACCTGTCCGGTGCCCTGAATGA
ACTGCAAGACGAGGCAGCGCGGCTATCGTGGCTGGCCACGACGGGCGTTCCTTGCGCAGCTGTGCTCGAC
GTTGTCACTGAAGCGGGAAGGGACTGGCTGCTATTGGGCGAAGTGCCGGGGCAGGATCTCCTGTCATCTC
ACCTTGCTCCTGCCGAGAAAGTATCCATCATGGCTGATGCAATGCGGCGGCTGCATACGCTTGATCCGGC
TACCTGCCCATTCGACCACCAAGCGAAACATCGCATCGAGCGAGCACGTACTCGGATGGAAGCCGGTCTT
GTCGATCAGGATGATCTGGACGAAGAGCATCAGGGGCTCGCGCCAGCCGAACTGTTCGCCAGGCTCAAGG
CGAGCATGCCCGACGGCGAGGATCTCGTCGTGACCCATGGCGATGCCTGCTTGCCGAATATCATGGTGGA
AAATGGCCGCTTTTCTGGATTCATCGACTGTGGCCGGCTGGGTGTGGCGGACCGCTATCAGGACATAGCG
TTGGCTACCCGTGATATTGCTGAAGAGCTTGGCGGCGAATGGGCTGACCGCTTCCTCGTGCTTTACGGTA
TCGCCGCTCCCGATTCGCAGCGCATCGCCTTCTATCGCCTTCTTGACGAGTTCTTCTGAGCGGGACTCTG
GGGTTCGAAATGACCGACCAAGCGACGCCCAACCTGCCATCACGAGATTTCGATTCCACCGCCGCCTTCT
ATGAAAGGTTGGGCTTCGGAATCGTTTTCCGGGACGCCGGCTGGATGATCCTCCAGCGCGGGGATCTCAT
GCTGGAGTTCTTCGCCCACCCTAGGGGGAGGCTAACTGAAACACGGAAGGAGACAATACCGGAAGGAACC
CGCGCTATGACGGCAATAAAAAGACAGAATAAAACGCACGGTGTTGGGTCGTTTGTTCATAAACGCGGGG
TTCGGTCCCAGGGCTGGCACTCTGTCGATACCCCACCGAGACCCCATTGGGGCCAATACGCCCGCGTTTC
TTCCTTTTCCCCACCCCACCCCCCAAGTTCGGGTGAAGGCCCAGGGCTCGCAGCCAACGTCGGGGCGGCA
GGCCCTGCCATAGCCTCAGGTTACTCATATATACTTTAGATTGATTTAAAACTTCATTTTTAATTTAAAA
GGATCTAGGTGAAGATCCTTTTTGATAATCTCATGACCAAAATCCCTTAACGTGAGTTTTCGTTCCACTG
AGCGTCAGACCCCGTAGAAAAGATCAAAGGATCTTCTTGAGATCCTTTTTTTCTGCGCGTAATCTGCTGC
TTGCAAACAAAAAAACCACCGCTACCAGCGGTGGTTTGTTTGCCGGATCAAGAGCTACCAACTCTTTTTC
CGAAGGTAACTGGCTTCAGCAGAGCGCAGATACCAAATACTGTTCTTCTAGTGTAGCCGTAGTTAGGCCA
CCACTTCAAGAACTCTGTAGCACCGCCTACATACCTCGCTCTGCTAATCCTGTTACCAGTGGCTGCTGCC
AGTGGCGATAAGTCGTGTCTTACCGGGTTGGACTCAAGACGATAGTTACCGGATAAGGCGCAGCGGTCGG
GCTGAACGGGGGGTTCGTGCACACAGCCCAGCTTGGAGCGAACGACCTACACCGAACTGAGATACCTACA
GCGTGAGCTATGAGAAAGCGCCACGCTTCCCGAAGGGAGAAAGGCGGACAGGTATCCGGTAAGCGGCAGG
GTCGGAACAGGAGAGCGCACGAGGGAGCTTCCAGGGGGAAACGCCTGGTATCTTTATAGTCCTGTCGGGT
TTCGCCACCTCTGACTTGAGCGTCGATTTTTGTGATGCTCGTCAGGGGGGCGGAGCCTATGGAAAAACGC
CAGCAACGCGGCCTTTTTACGGTTCCTGGCCTTTTGCTGGCCTTTTGCTCACATGTTCTTTCCTGCGTTA
TCCCCTGATTCTGTGGATAACCGTATTACCGCCATGCATTAGTTATTAATAGTAATCAATTACGGGGTCA
TTAG
Features (pLannotate 1.2.2; 15 found; start..end, strand, type, name):
     26..329     +  enhancer       CMV enhancer: human cytomegalovirus immediate early enhancer
    330..533     +  promoter       CMV promoter: human cytomegalovirus (CMV) immediate early promoter
    578..1294    +  CDS            EGFP: EGFP is a basic (constitutively fluorescent) green fluorescent protein published in 1996, derived from Aequorea victoria. It is reported to be a rapidly-maturing weak dimer with moderate acid sensitivity.
   1250..1882    +  CDS            spa (fragment): SPA_STAAM - Experimental evidence at protein level: Swiss-Prot protein existence level 1. Plays a role in the inhibition of the host innate and adaptive immune responses. Possesses five immunoglobulin-binding domains that capture both the fragment crystallizable region (Fc region) and the Fab region (part of Ig that identifies antigen) of immunoglobulins (By similarity). In turn, Staphylococcus aureus is protected from phagocytic killing via inhibition of Ig Fc region. In addition, the host elicited B-cell response is prevented due to a decrease of antibody-secreting cell proliferation that en
   1904..1951    +  terminator     T7 terminator: transcription terminator for bacteriophage T7 RNA polymerase
   1976..2007    +  polyA_signal   SV40 poly(A) signal (fragment): SV40 polyadenylation signal
   2041..2469    -  rep_origin     f1 ori (sequence partly withheld): f1 bacteriophage origin of replication; arrow indicates direction of (+) strand synthesis
   2496..2600    +  promoter       AmpR promoter: bla
   2602..2959    +  promoter       SV40 promoter: SV40 enhancer and early promoter
   2994..3788    +  CDS            NeoR/KanR: aminoglycoside phosphotransferase from Tn5; aph(3')-II (or nptII); confers resistance to neomycin, kanamycin, and G418 (Geneticin®)
   3809..3961    +  CDS            ble (fragment): BLE_KLEPN - Experimental evidence at protein level: Swiss-Prot protein existence level 1. Binding protein with a strong affinity to the bleomycin family of antibiotics. Binds to CL990; an antimitotic-antibiotic compound. From Klebsiella pneumoniae.
   4020..4067    +  polyA_signal   HSV TK poly(A) signal: herpes simplex virus thymidine kinase polyadenylation signal (Cole and Stacy, 1985)
   4158..4174    -  polyA_signal   bGH poly(A) signal (fragment): bovine growth hormone polyadenylation signal
   4396..4984    +  rep_origin     ori: high-copy-number ColE1/pMB1/pBR322/pUC origin of replication
   5099..5133    +  enhancer       CMV enhancer (fragment): human cytomegalovirus immediate early enhancer
