[The description below was written by a language model from this plasmid's Addgene catalogue record and pLannotate feature annotations shown in this document.]
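Description:
Diffusive 47kDa is a mammalian expression plasmid built on the pEGFP-C3 backbone that encodes a synthetic fusion protein, EGFP-3PrA, intended as a nucleocytoplasmic transport probe. The annotated sequence (about 5.1 kb) shows the human cytomegalovirus immediate early enhancer and promoter driving an EGFP coding sequence followed directly by a fragment matching Staphylococcus aureus protein A (spa). This is consistent with the insert name, which suggests three protein A domain repeats appended to the C-terminus of EGFP. The plasmid name suggests a probe of roughly 47 kDa that moves between nucleus and cytoplasm by diffusion. No nuclear localisation or export signal is annotated in the feature table, although short motifs of that kind may not be detected by automated annotation. Downstream of the fusion lie a T7 terminator and a fragment of the SV40 polyadenylation signal.

The plasmid is propagated in E. coli at high copy from a ColE1/pUC-type origin and also carries an f1 phage origin. Selection relies on the Tn5 aminoglycoside phosphotransferase gene (NeoR/KanR). A bacterial bla-type promoter placed in tandem with the SV40 enhancer/early promoter drives this gene, so it confers kanamycin resistance in bacteria and G418 resistance in mammalian cells. The HSV thymidine kinase polyadenylation signal terminates the marker transcript. Short fragments annotated as ble and bGH poly(A) appear to be backbone remnants rather than functional elements.

As a fluorescent, inert cargo of defined size, the construct is suited to live-cell imaging of nuclear versus cytoplasmic distribution. The associated work examined how mechanical force applied to the nucleus affects nucleocytoplasmic transport.
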