Addgene plasmid #201336: Diffusive 47kDa
Purpose: Nucleocytoplasmic transport probe
Depositing lab: Pere Roca-Cusachs. Depositing organization: Institut de Bioenginyeria de Catalunya (IBEC). Publication: Mechanical force application to the nucleus regulates nucleocytoplasmic transport. Andreu I, Granero-Moya I, Chahare NR, Clein K, Molina-Jordan M, Beedle AEM, Elosegui-Artola A, Abenza JF, Rossetti L, Trepat X, Raveh B, Roca-Cusachs P. Nat Cell Biol. 2022 Jun;24(6):896-905. doi: 10.1038/s41556-022-00927-7. Epub 2022 Jun 9. PubMed 35681009.
Backbone
  Vector backbone: pEGFP-C3
  Vector type: Mammalian Expression
Growth in bacteria
  Bacterial resistance: Kanamycin, 50 μg/mL
  Growth temperature: 37°C
  Growth strain: DH5alpha
  Copy number: High Copy
Gene/Insert
  Gene/Insert name: EGFP-3PrA
  Species: Synthetic
  Cloning method: Ligation Independent Cloning
Terms and licenses: Academic/Nonprofit Terms; Industry Terms: Not Available to Industry
Depositor comments: Internal lab code: IG026/P279
How to cite: Diffusive 47kDa was a gift from Pere Roca-Cusachs (Addgene plasmid # 201336 ; http://n2t.net/addgene:201336 ; RRID:Addgene_201336)
